>Addgene plasmid #138080 | MYMH 550 | addgene full sequence | sequence record 274954 | Addgene NGS Result
TCGTGGGCAGGCGCAGCCTGTCCATCAGCTTGTCCAGCAGGGTTGTCCACGGGCCGAGCGAAGCGAGCCA
GCCGGTGGCCGCTCGCGGCCATCGTCCACATATCCACGGGCTGGCAAGGGAGCGCAGCGACCGCGCAGGG
CGAAGCCCGGAGAGCAAGCCCGTAGGGGGGGCGCGCCCAGCTGTCTAGGGCGGCGGATTTGTCCTACTCA
GGAGAGCGTTCACCGACAAACAACAGATAAAACGAAAGGCCCAGTCTTTCGACTGAGCCTTTCGTTTTAT
TTGATGCCTTTAATTAAAGCGGATAACAATTTCACACAGGAGAATTCTTGACAGCTAGCTCAGTCCTAGG
TATTGTGCTAGCTCTAGAGAAAGAGGAGAAATACTAGATGGTGAGCAAGGGCGAGGAGGATAACATGGCC
ATCATCAAGGAGTTCATGCGCTTCAAGGTGCACATGGAGGGCTCCGTGAACGGCCACGAGTTCGAGATCG
AGGGCGAGGGCGAGGGCCGCCCCTACGAGGGCACCCAGACCGCCAAGCTGAAGGTGACCAAGGGTGGCCC
CCTGCCCTTCGCCTGGGACATCCTGTCCCCTCAGTTCATGTACGGCTCCAAGGCCTACGTGAAGCACCCC
GCCGACATCCCCGACTACTTGAAGCTGTCCTTCCCCGAGGGCTTCAAGTGGGAGCGCGTGATGAACTTCG
AGGACGGCGGCGTGGTGACCGTGACCCAGGACTCCTCCTTGCAGGACGGCGAGTTCATCTACAAGGTGAA
GCTGCGCGGCACCAACTTCCCCTCCGACGGCCCCGTAATGCAGAAGAAGACCATGGGCTGGGAGGCCTCC
TCCGAGCGGATGTACCCCGAGGACGGCGCCCTGAAGGGCGAGATCAAGCAGAGGCTGAAGCTGAAGGACG
GCGGCCACTACGACGCTGAGGTCAAGACCACCTACAAGGCCAAGAAGCCCGTGCAGCTGCCCGGCGCCTA
CAACGTCAACATCAAGTTGGACATCACCTCCCACAACGAGGACTACACCATCGTGGAACAGTACGAACGC
GCCGAGGGCCGCCACTCCACCGGCGGCATGGACGAGCTGTACAAGGGATCCGCTGCAAACGACGAAAACT
ACGCTTTAGTAGCTTAACCTGCAGGGCCAGGCATCAAATAAAACGAAAGGCTCAGTCGAAAGACTGGGCC
TTTCGTTTTATCTGTTGTTTGTCGGTGAACGCTCTCTACTAGAGTCACACTGGCTCACCTTCGGGTGGGC
CTTTCTGCGTTTATATACTAGTAGCGGCCGCTGCAGCTTGGACTCCTGTTGATAGATCCAGTAATGACCT
CAGAACTCCATCTGGATTTGTTCAGAACGCTCGGTTGCCGCCGGGCGTTTTTTATTGGTGAGAATCCAGG
GGTCCCCAATAATTACGATTTAAATTGGCGAAAATGAGACGTTGATCGGCACGTAAGAGGTTCCAACTTT
CACCATAATGAAATAAGATCACTACCGGGCGTATTTTTTGAGTTATCGAGATTTTCAGGAGCTAAGGAAG
CTAAAATGGAGAAAAAAATCACTGGATATACCACCGTTGATATATCCCAATGGCATCGTAAAGAACATTT
TGAGGCATTTCAGTCAGTTGCTCAATGTACCTATAACCAGACCGTTCAGCTGGATATTACGGCCTTTTTA
AAGACCGTAAAGAAAAATAAGCACAAGTTTTATCCGGCCTTTATTCACATTCTTGCCCGCCTGATGAATG
CTCATCCGGAATTTCGTATGGCAATGAAAGACGGTGAGCTGGTGATATGGGATAGTGTTCACCCTTGTTA
CACCGTTTTCCATGAGCAAACTGAAACGTTTTCATCGCTCTGGAGTGAATACCACGACGATTTCCGGCAG
TTTCTACACATATATTCGCAAGATGTGGCGTGTTACGGTGAAAACCTGGCCTATTTCCCTAAAGGGTTTA
TTGAGAATATGTTTTTCGTCTCAGCCAATCCCTGGGTGAGTTTCACCAGTTTTGATTTAAACGTGGCCAA
TATGGACAACTTCTTCGCCCCCGTTTTCACCATGGGCAAATATTATACGCAAGGCGACAAGGTGCTGATG
CCGCTGGCGATTCAGGTTCATCATGCCGTTTGTGATGGCTTCCATGTCGGCAGAATGCTTAATGAATTAC
AACAGTACTGCGATGAGTGGCAGGGCGGGGCGTAATTTGACTTTTGTCCTTTTCCGCTGCATAACCCTGC
TTCGGGGTCATTATAGCGATTTTTTCGGTATATCCATCCTTTTTCGCACGATATACAGGATTTTGCCAAA
GGGTTCGTGTAGACTTTCCTTGGTGTATCCAACGGCGTCAGCCGGGCAGGATAGGTGAAGTAGGCCCACC
CGCGAGCGGGTGTTCCTTCTTCACTGTCCCTTATTCGCACCTGGCGGTGCTCAACGGGAATCCTGCTCTG
CGAGGCTGGCCGTAGGCCGGCCCTACCGGCGCGGCAGCGTTACCCGTGTCGGCGGCTCCAACGGCTCGCC
ATCGTCCAGAAAACACGGCTCATCGGGCATCGGCAGGCGCTGCTGCCCGCGCCGTTCCCATTCCTCCGTT
TCGGTCAAGGCTGGCAGGTCTGGTTCCATGCCCGGAATGCCGGGCTGGCTGGGCGGCTCCTCGCCGGGGC
CGGTCGGTAGTTGCTGCTCGCCCGGATACAGGGTCGGGATGCGGCGCAGGTCGCCATGCCCCAACAGCGA
TTCGTCCTGGTCGTCGTGATCAACCACCACGGCGGCACTGAACACCGACAGGCGCAACTGGTCGCGGGGC
TGGCCCCACGCCACGCGGTCATTGACCACGTAGGCCGACACGGTGCCGGGGCCGTTGAGCTTCACGACGG
AGATCCAGCGCTCGGCCACCAAGTCCTTGACTGCGTATTGGACCGTCCGCAAAGAACGTCCGATGAGCTT
GGAAAGTGTCTTCTGGCTGACCACCACGGCGTTCTGGTGGCCCATCTGCGCCACGAGGTGATGCAGCAGC
ATTGCCGCCGTGGGTTTCCTCGCAATAAGCCCGGCCCACGCCTCATGCGCTTTGCGTTCCGTTTGCACCC
AGTGACCGGGCTTGTTCTTGGCTTGAATGCCGATTTCTCTGGACTGCGTGGCCATGCTTATCTCCATGCG
GTAGGGGTGCCGCACGGTTGCGGCACCATGCGCAATCAGCTGCAACTTTTCGGCAGCGCGACAACAATTA
TGCGTTGCGTAAAAGTGGCAGTCAATTACAGATTTTCTTTAACCTACGCAATGAGCTATTGCGGGGGGTG
CCGCAATGAGCTGTTGCGTACCCCCCTTTTTTAAGTTGTTGATTTTTAAGTCTTTCGCATTTCGCCCTAT
ATCTAGTTCTTTGGTGCCCAAAGAAGGGCACCCCTGCGGGGTTCCCCCACGCCTTCGGCGCGGCTCCCCC
TCCGGCAAAAAGTGGCCCCTCCGGGGCTTGTTGATCGACTGCGCGGCCTTCGGCCTTGCCCAAGGTGGCG
CTGCCCCCTTGGAACCCCCGCACTCGCCGCCGTGAGGCTCGGGGGGCAGGCGGGCGGGCTTCGCCCTTCG
ACTGCCCCCACTCGCATAGGCTTGGGTCGTTCCAGGCGCGTCAAGGCCAAGCCGCTGCGCGGTCGCTGCG
CGAGCCTTGACCCGCCTTCCACTTGGTGTCCAACCGGCAAGCGAAGCGCGCAGGCCGCAGGCCGGAGGCT
TTTCCCCAGAGAAAATTAAAAAAATTGATGGGGCAAGGCCGCAGGCCGCGCAGTTGGAGCCGGTGGGTAT
GTGGTCGAAGGCTGGGTAGCCGGTGGGCAATCCCTGTGGTCAAGC
Features (pLannotate 1.2.2; 13 found; start..end, strand, type, name):
    197..283     -  terminator     rrnB T1 terminator: Escherichia coli rrnB; transcription terminator T1 from the E. coli rrnB gene
    328..353     +  promoter       J23119(SpeI) promoter (fragment): bacterial promoter (Registry of Standard Biological Parts BBa J23119) modified to end with an SpeI site
    388..1095    +  CDS            mCherry: mCherry is a basic (constitutively fluorescent) red fluorescent protein published in 2004, derived from Discosoma sp.. It is reported to be a very rapidly-maturing monomer with low acid sensitivity.
   1102..1134    +  CDS            ssrA tag (LVA): C-terminal peptide that mediates degradation in bacteria through the ClpXP and ClpAP proteases (McGinness et al., 2006) mutant LVA variant that confers accelerated degradation under some conditions (Andersen et al., 1998)
   1155..1226    +  terminator     rrnB T1 terminator: transcription terminator T1 from the E. coli rrnB gene
   1242..1269    +  terminator     T7Te terminator: phage T7 early transcription terminator
   1276..1296    +  misc_feature   BioBrick suffix: universal suffix for all parts
   1301..1395    +  terminator     lambda t0 terminator: transcription terminator from phage lambda
   1443..1545    +  promoter       cat promoter: promoter of the E. coli cat gene encoding chloramphenicol acetyltransferase
   1546..2202    +  CDS            cat: CAT_ECOLX - Experimental evidence at protein level: Swiss-Prot protein existence level 1. This enzyme is an effector of chloramphenicol resistance in bacteria. From Escherichia coli. This protein is used as a marker in many commonly used cloning vectors, such as pACYC184.
   2354..2462    +  oriT           oriT: incP origin of transfer
   2473..3135    -  CDS            pBBR1 Rep: replication protein for the broad-host-range plasmid pBBR1 from Bordetella bronchiseptica
   3136..82      -  rep_origin     pBBR1 oriV (across the origin): replication origin of the broad-host-range plasmid pBBR1 from Bordetella bronchiseptica; requires the pBBR1 Rep protein for replication
