[The description below was written by a language model from this plasmid's Addgene catalogue record and pLannotate feature annotations shown in this document.]
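Description:
MYMH 550 is a 3.8 kb bacterial expression plasmid built on pSEVA-331Bb, a BioBrick-compatible member of the modular SEVA vector family. It replicates from the broad-host-range pBBR1 oriV together with its cognate pBBR1 Rep protein, which allows maintenance in E. coli as well as in many other Gram-negative bacteria. An incP oriT lets it be mobilised by conjugation when transfer functions are supplied in trans. Selection is by chloramphenicol, through a cat gene driven by its own promoter. The record lists the plasmid as high copy and propagated in a standard E. coli cloning strain.

The payload is a synthetic reporter cassette named J23104-mCherry-LVA. A constitutive promoter from the Anderson J231xx series drives the red fluorescent protein mCherry. The catalogue entry calls this promoter J23104, whereas the automated annotation matched only a fragment of the closely related J23119. The mCherry coding sequence is fused at its C-terminus to the LVA variant of the ssrA degradation tag, a short peptide that directs proteins to the ClpXP and ClpAP proteases and so shortens their half-life. The cassette is followed by rrnB T1 and T7Te terminators and the BioBrick suffix. It is also insulated by the backbone's lambda t0 terminator downstream and a reverse-oriented rrnB T1 terminator upstream.

The construct belongs to a set of degradation-tag variants fused to mCherry, developed as part of a toolkit for controlling gene expression in Acetobacteraceae. The depositor notes that this variant gives high degradation. It therefore serves as a reference for strong tag-mediated protein turnover, with reduced steady-state fluorescence as the readout.
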