Addgene plasmid #138080: MYMH 550
Purpose: Degradation tag variant at C-terminal of mCherry
Depositing lab: Meng How Tan. Depositing organization: Nanyang Technological University. Publication: An Expanded Synthetic Biology Toolkit for Gene Expression Control in Acetobacteraceae. Teh MY, Ooi KH, Danny Teo SX, Bin Mansoor ME, Shaun Lim WZ, Tan MH. ACS Synth Biol. 2019 Apr 19;8(4):708-723. doi: 10.1021/acssynbio.8b00168. Epub 2019 Mar 22. PubMed 30865830.
Backbone
  Vector backbone: pSEVA-331Bb
  Vector type: Bacterial Expression
Growth in bacteria
  Bacterial resistance: Chloramphenicol, 25 μg/mL
  Growth temperature: 37°C
  Growth strain: DH5alpha
  Copy number: High Copy
Gene/Insert
  Gene/Insert name: J23104-mCherry-LVA- pSEVA-331Bb
  Species: Synthetic
  Cloning method: Restriction Enzyme; 5′ cloning site Unknown (unknown if destroyed)
Terms and licenses: Academic/Nonprofit Terms; Industry Terms: Not Available to Industry
Depositor comments: High degradation
How to cite: MYMH 550 was a gift from Meng How Tan (Addgene plasmid # 138080 ; http://n2t.net/addgene:138080 ; RRID:Addgene_138080)
